>Addgene plasmid #137911 | pVAX1-BMP2/7 + | depositor full sequence | sequence record 266306 | Full Sequence
GCTGCTTCGCGATGTACGGGCCAGATATACGCGTTGACATTGATTATTGACTAGTTATTAATAGTAATCA
ATTACGGGGTCATTAGTTCATAGCCCATATATGGAGTTCCGCGTTACATAACTTACGGTAAATGGCCCGC
CTGGCTGACCGCCCAACGACCCCCGCCCATTGACGTCAATAATGACGTATGTTCCCATAGTAACGCCAAT
AGGGACTTTCCATTGACGTCAATGGGTGGAGTATTTACGGTAAACTGCCCACTTGGCAGTACATCAAGTG
TATCATATGCCAAGTACGCCCCCTATTGACGTCAATGACGGTAAATGGCCCGCCTGGCATTATGCCCAGT
ACATGACCTTATGGGACTTTCCTACTTGGCAGTACATCTACGTATTAGTCATCGCTATTACCATGGTGAT
GCGGTTTTGGCAGTACATCAATGGGCGTGGATAGCGGTTTGACTCACGGGGATTTCCAAGTCTCCACCCC
ATTGACGTCAATGGGAGTTTGTTTTGGCACCAAAATCAACGGGACTTTCCAAAATGTCGTAACAACTCCG
CCCCATTGACGCAAATGGGCGGTAGGCGTGTACGGTGGGAGGTCTATATAAGCAGAGCTCTCTGGCTAAC
TAGAGAACCCACTGCTTACTGGCTTATCGAAATTAATACGACTCACTATAGGGAGACCCAAGCTGGCTAG
CGTTTAAACTTAAGCTTGGTACCGAGCTCGGATCCACTAGTCCAGTGTGGTGGAATTCGGCTTGCCACCA
TGGTGGCCGGGACCCGCTGTCTTCTAGCGTTGCTGCTTCCCCAGGTCCTCCTGGGCGGCGCGGCTGGCCT
CGTTCCGGAGCTGGGCCGCAGGAAGTTCGCGGCGGCGTCGTCGGGCCGCCCCTCATCCCAGCCCTCTGAC
GAGGTCCTGAGCGAGTTCGAGCTGCGGCTGCTCAGCATGTTCGGCCTGAAACAGAGACCCACCCCCAGCA
GGGACGCCGTGGTGCCCCCCTACATGCTAGACCTGTATCGCAGGCACTCAGGTCAGCCGGGCTCACCCGC
CCCAGACCACCGGTTGGAGAGGGCAGCCAGCCGAGCCAACACTGTGCGCAGCTTCCACCATGAAGAATCT
TTGGAAGAACTACCAGAAACGAGTGGGAAAACAACCCGGAGATTCTTCTTTAATTTAAGTTCTATCCCCA
CGGAGGAGTTTATCACCTCAGCAGAGCTTCAGGTTTTCCGAGAACAGATGCAAGATGCTTTAGGAAACAA
TAGCAGTTTCCATCACCGAATTAATATTTATGAAATCATAAAACCTGCAACAGCCAACTCGAAATTCCCC
GTGACCAGACTTTTGGACACCAGGTTGGTGAATCAGAATGCAAGCAGGTGGGAAAGTCTTGATGTCACCC
CCGCTGTGATGCGGTGGACTGCACAGGGACACGCCAACCATGGATTCGTGGTGGAAGTGGCCCACTTGGA
GGAGAAACAAGGTGTCTCCAAGAGACATGTTAGGATAAGCAGGTCTTTGCACCAAGATGAACACAGCTGG
TCACAGATAAGGCCATTGCTAGTAACTTTTGGCCATGATGGAAAAGGGCATCCTCTCCACAAAAGAGAAA
AACGTCAAGCCAAACACAAACAGCGGAAACGCCTTAAGTCCAGCTGTAAGAGACACCCTTTGTACGTGGA
CTTCAGTGACGTGGGGTGGAATGACTGGATTGTGGCTCCCCCGGGGTATCACGCCTTTTACTGCCACGGA
GAATGCCCTTTTCCTCTGGCTGATCATCTGAACTCCACTAATCATGCCATTGTTCAGACGTTGGTCAACT
CTGTTAACTCTAAGATTCCTAAGGCATGCTGTGTCCCGACAGAACTCAGTGCTATCTCGATGCTGTACCT
TGACGAGAATGAAAAGGTTGTATTAAAGAACTATCAGGACATGGTTGTGGAGGGTTGTGGGTGTCGCTAG
AAGCCGAATTCTGCAGATATCCAGCACAGTGGCGGCCGCTCGAGTCTAGAGGGCCCGTTTAAACCCGCTG
ATCAGCCTCGACTGTGCCTTCTAGTTGCCAGCCATCTGTTGTTTGCCCCTCCCCCGTGCCTTCCTTGACC
CTGGAAGGTGCCACTCCCACTGTCCTTTCCTAATAAAATGAGGAAATTGCATCGCATTGTCTGAGTAGGT
GTCATTCTATTCTGGGGGGTGGGGTGGGGCAGGACAGCAAGGGGGAGGATTGGGAAGACAATAGCAGGCA
TGCTGGGGATGCGGTGGGCTCTATGGCTTCTACTGGGCGGTTTTATGGACAGCAAGCGAACCGGAATTGC
CAGCTGGGGCGCCCTCTGGTAAGGTTGGGAAGCCCTGCAAAGTAAACTGGATGGCTTTCTTGCCGCCAAG
GATCTGATGGCGCAGGGGATCAAGCTCTGATCAAGAGACAGGATGAGGATCGTTTCGCATGATTGAACAA
GATGGATTGCACGCAGGTTCTCCGGCCGCTTGGGTGGAGAGGCTATTCGGCTATGACTGGGCACAACAGA
CAATCGGCTGCTCTGATGCCGCCGTGTTCCGGCTGTCAGCGCAGGGGCGCCCGGTTCTTTTTGTCAAGAC
CGACCTGTCCGGTGCCCTGAATGAACTGCAAGACGAGGCAGCGCGGCTATCGTGGCTGGCCACGACGGGC
GTTCCTTGCGCAGCTGTGCTCGACGTTGTCACTGAAGCGGGAAGGGACTGGCTGCTATTGGGCGAAGTGC
CGGGGCAGGATCTCCTGTCATCTCACCTTGCTCCTGCCGAGAAAGTATCCATCATGGCTGATGCAATGCG
GCGGCTGCATACGCTTGATCCGGCTACCTGCCCATTCGACCACCAAGCGAAACATCGCATCGAGCGAGCA
CGTACTCGGATGGAAGCCGGTCTTGTCGATCAGGATGATCTGGACGAAGAGCATCAGGGGCTCGCGCCAG
CCGAACTGTTCGCCAGGCTCAAGGCGAGCATGCCCGACGGCGAGGATCTCGTCGTGACCCATGGCGATGC
CTGCTTGCCGAATATCATGGTGGAAAATGGCCGCTTTTCTGGATTCATCGACTGTGGCCGGCTGGGTGTG
GCGGACCGCTATCAGGACATAGCGTTGGCTACCCGTGATATTGCTGAAGAGCTTGGCGGCGAATGGGCTG
ACCGCTTCCTCGTGCTTTACGGTATCGCCGCTCCCGATTCGCAGCGCATCGCCTTCTATCGCCTTCTTGA
CGAGTTCTTCTGAATTATTAACGCTTACAATTTCCTGATGCGGTATTTTCTCCTTACGCATCTGTGCGGT
ATTTCACACCGCATCAGGTGGCACTTTTCGGGGAAATGTGCGCGGAACCCCTATTTGTTTATTTTTCTAA
ATACATTCAAATATGTATCCGCTCATGTCGATGTACGGGCCAGATATACGCGTTGACATTGATTATTGAC
TAGTTATTAATAGTAATCAATTACGGGGTCATTAGTTCATAGCCCATATATGGAGTTCCGCGTTACATAA
CTTACGGTAAATGGCCCGCCTGGCTGACCGCCCAACGACCCCCGCCCATTGACGTCAATAATGACGTATG
TTCCCATAGTAACGCCAATAGGGACTTTCCATTGACGTCAATGGGTGGAGTATTTACGGTAAACTGCCCA
CTTGGCAGTACATCAAGTGTATCATATGCCAAGTACGCCCCCTATTGACGTCAATGACGGTAAATGGCCC
GCCTGGCATTATGCCCAGTACATGACCTTATGGGACTTTCCTACTTGGCAGTACATCTACGTATTAGTCA
TCGCTATTACCATGGTGATGCGGTTTTGGCAGTACATCAATGGGCGTGGATAGCGGTTTGACTCACGGGG
ATTTCCAAGTCTCCACCCCATTGACGTCAATGGGAGTTTGTTTTGGCACCAAAATCAACGGGACTTTCCA
AAATGTCGTAACAACTCCGCCCCATTGACGCAAATGGGCGGTAGGCGTGTACGGTGGGAGGTCTATATAA
GCAGAGCTCTCTGGCTAACTAGAGAACCCACTGCTTACTGGCTTATCGAAATTAATACGACTCACTATAG
GGAGACCCAAGCTGGCTAGCGTTTAAACTTAAGCTTGCCACCGCGATGCACGTGCGCTCACTGCGAGCTG
CGGCGCCGCACAGCTTCGTGGCGCTCTGGGCACCCCTGTTCCTGCTGCGCTCCGCCCTGGCCGACTTCAG
CCTGGACAACGAGGTGCACTCGAGCTTCATCCACCGGCGCCTCCGCAGCCAGGAGCGGCGGGAGATGCAG
CGCGAGATCCTCTCCATTTTGGGCTTGCCCCACCGCCCGCGCCCGCACCTCCAGGGCAAGCACAACTCGG
CACCCATGTTCATGCTGGACCTGTACAACGCCATGGCGGTGGAGGAGGGCGGCGGGCCCGGCGGCCAGGG
CTTCTCCTACCCCTACAAGGCCGTCTTCAGTACCCAGGGCCCCCCTCTGGCCAGCCTGCAAGATAGCCAT
TTCCTCACCGACGCCGACATGGTCATGAGCTTCGTCAACCTCGTGGAACATGACAAGGAATTCTTCCACC
CACGCTACCACCATCGAGAGTTCCGGTTTGATCTTTCCAAGATCCCAGAAGGGGAAGCTGTCACGGCAGC
CGAATTCCGGATCTACAAGGACTACATCCGGGAACGCTTCGACAATGAGACGTTCCGGATCAGCGTTTAT
CAGGTGCTCCAGGAGCACTTGGGCAGGGAATCGGATCTCTTCCTGCTCGACAGCCGTACCCTCTGGGCCT
CGGAGGAGGGCTGGCTGGTGTTTGACATCACAGCCACCAGCAACCACTGGGTGGTCAATCCGCGGCACAA
CCTGGGCCTGCAGCTCTCGGTGGAGACGCTGGATGGGCAGAGCATCAACCCCAAGTTGGCGGGCCTGATT
GGGCGGCACGGGCCCCAGAACAAGCAGCCCTTCATGGTGGCTTTCTTCAAGGCCACGGAGGTCCACTTCC
GCAGCATCCGGTCCACGGGGAGCAAACAGCGCAGCCAGAACCGCTCCAAGACGCCCAAGAACCAGGAAGC
CCTGCGGATGGCCAACGTGGCAGAGAACAGCAGCAGCGACCAGAGGCAGGCCTGTAAGAAGCACGAGCTG
TATGTCAGCTTCCGAGACCTGGGCTGGCAGGACTGGATCATCGCGCCTGAAGGCTACGCCGCCTACTACT
GTGAGGGGGAGTGTGCCTTCCCTCTGAACTCCTACATGAACGCCACCAACCACGCCATCGTGCAGACGCT
GGTCCACTTCATCAACCCGGAAACGGTGCCCAAGCCCTGCTGTGCGCCCACGCAGCTCAATGCCATCTCC
GTCCTCTACTTCGATGACAGCTCCAACGTCATCCTGAAGAAATACAGAAACATGGTGGTCCGGGCCTGTG
GCTGCCACTAGCTCCTCCGAGAATTCAGACCCTTTGGGGCCAAGTTTTTCTGGATCCTCCATTGCTCGCC
TTGGCCAGGAACCAGCAGACCAACTGCCTTTTGTGAGACCTTCCCCTCCCTATCCCCAACTTTAAAGGTG
TGAGAGTATTAGGAAACATGAGCAGCAGCGGCCGCTCGAGTCTAGAGGGCCCGTTTAAACCCGCTGATCA
GCCTCGACTGTGCCTTCTAGTTGCCAGCCATCTGTTGTTTGCCCCTCCCCCGTGCCTTCCTTGACCCTGG
AAGGTGCCACTCCCACTGTCCTTTCCTAATAAAATGAGGAAATTGCATCGCATTGTCTGAGTAGGTGTCA
TTCTATTCTGGGGGGTGGGGTGGGGCAGGACAGCAAGGGGGAGGATTGGGAAGACAATAGCAGGCATGCT
GGGGATGCGGTGGGCTCTATGGCTTCTACTGGGCGGTTTTATGGACAGCAAGCGAACACATGACCAAAAT
CCCTTAACGTGAGTTTTCGTTCCACTGAGCGTCAGACCCCGTAGAAAAGATCAAAGGATCTTCTTGAGAT
CCTTTTTTTCTGCGCGTAATCTGCTGCTTGCAAACAAAAAAACCACCGCTACCAGCGGTGGTTTGTTTGC
CGGATCAAGAGCTACCAACTCTTTTTCCGAAGGTAACTGGCTTCAGCAGAGCGCAGATACCAAATACTGT
TCTTCTAGTGTAGCCGTAGTTAGGCCACCACTTCAAGAACTCTGTAGCACCGCCTACATACCTCGCTCTG
CTAATCCTGTTACCAGTGGCTGCTGCCAGTGGCGATAAGTCGTGTCTTACCGGGTTGGACTCAAGACGAT
AGTTACCGGATAAGGCGCAGCGGTCGGGCTGAACGGGGGGTTCGTGCACACAGCCCAGCTTGGAGCGAAC
GACCTACACCGAACTGAGATACCTACAGCGTGAGCTATGAGAAAGCGCCACGCTTCCCGAAGGGAGAAAG
GCGGACAGGTATCCGGTAAGCGGCAGGGTCGGAACAGGAGAGCGCACGAGGGAGCTTCCAGGGGGAAACG
CCTGGTATCTTTATAGTCCTGTCGGGTTTCGCCACCTCTGACTTGAGCGTCGATTTTTGTGATGCTCGTC
AGGGGGGCGGAGCCTATGGAAAAACGCCAGCAACGCGGCCTTTTTACGGTTCCTGGCCTTTTGCTGGCCT
TTTGCTCACATGTTCTTGCTGCTTCGCGATGTACGGGCCAGATATACGCGTTGACATTGATTATTGACT
Features (pLannotate 1.2.2; 17 found; start..end, strand, type, name):
     36..415     +  enhancer       CMV enhancer: human cytomegalovirus immediate early enhancer
    416..619     +  promoter       CMV promoter: human cytomegalovirus (CMV) immediate early promoter
    615..648     +  LTR            5' LTR (truncated) (fragment): truncated 5' long terminal repeat (LTR) from HIV-1
    664..682     +  promoter       T7 promoter: promoter for bacteriophage T7 RNA polymerase
    770..1957    +  CDS            BMP2: BMP2_HUMAN - Also known as BMP2A. Experimental evidence at protein level: Swiss-Prot protein existence level 1. Growth factor of the TGF-beta superfamily that plays essential roles in many developmental processes, including cardiogenesis, neurogenesis, and osteogenesis (PubMed:18436533, PubMed:31019025, PubMed:24362451). Induces cartilage and bone formation (PubMed:3201241). Initiates the canonical BMP signaling cascade by associating with type I receptor BMPR1A and type II receptor BMPR2 (PubMed:15064755, PubMed:17295905, PubMed:18436533). Once all three components are bound together in a com
   2042..2266    +  polyA_signal   bGH poly(A) signal: bovine growth hormone polyadenylation signal
   2439..3233    +  CDS            NeoR/KanR: aminoglycoside phosphotransferase from Tn5; aph(3')-II (or nptII); confers resistance to neomycin, kanamycin, and G418 (Geneticin®)
   3254..3304    -  misc_feature   bom (fragment): basis of mobility region from pBR322
   3331..3387    +  promoter       AmpR promoter (fragment): bla
   3415..3794    +  enhancer       CMV enhancer: human cytomegalovirus immediate early enhancer
   3795..3998    +  promoter       CMV promoter: human cytomegalovirus (CMV) immediate early promoter
   3994..4027    +  LTR            5' LTR (truncated) (fragment): truncated 5' long terminal repeat (LTR) from HIV-1
   4043..4061    +  promoter       T7 promoter: promoter for bacteriophage T7 RNA polymerase
   4106..5398    +  CDS            BMP7: BMP7_HUMAN - Also known as OP1. Experimental evidence at protein level: Swiss-Prot protein existence level 1. Growth factor of the TGF-beta superfamily that plays important role in various biological processes, including embryogenesis, hematopoiesis, neurogenesis and skeletal morphogenesis (PubMed:31208997). Initiates the canonical BMP signaling cascade by associating with type I receptor ACVR1 and type II receptor ACVR2A (PubMed:9748228, PubMed:12667445). Once all three components are bound together in a complex at the cell surface, ACVR2A phosphorylates and activates ACVR1. In turn, ACVR1 pr
   5608..5832    +  polyA_signal   bGH poly(A) signal: bovine growth hormone polyadenylation signal
   5944..6532    +  rep_origin     ori: high-copy-number ColE1/pMB1/pBR322/pUC origin of replication
   6633..6649    +  enhancer       CMV enhancer (fragment): human cytomegalovirus immediate early enhancer
