>Addgene plasmid #137911 | pVAX1-BMP2/7 + | addgene full sequence | sequence record 272346 | Addgene NGS Result
GTGATGCGGTTTTGGCAGTACATCAATGGGCGTGGATAGCGGTTTGACTCACGGGGATTTCCAAGTCTCC
ACCCCATTGACGTCAATGGGAGTTTGTTTTGGCACCAAAATCAACGGGACTTTCCAAAATGTCGTAACAA
CTCCGCCCCATTGACGCAAATGGGCGGTAGGCGTGTACGGTGGGAGGTCTATATAAGCAGAGCTCTCTGG
CTAACTAGAGAACCCACTGCTTACTGGCTTATCGAAATTAATACGACTCACTATAGGGAGACCCAAGCTG
GCTAGCGTTTAAACTTAAGCTTGCCACCGCGATGCACGTGCGCTCACTGCGAGCTGCGGCGCCGCACAGC
TTCGTGGCGCTCTGGGCACCCCTGTTCCTGCTGCGCTCCGCCCTGGCCGACTTCAGCCTGGACAACGAGG
TGCACTCGAGCTTCATCCACCGGCGCCTCCGCAGCCAGGAGCGGCGGGAGATGCAGCGCGAGATCCTCTC
CATTTTGGGCTTGCCCCACCGCCCGCGCCCGCACCTCCAGGGCAAGCACAACTCGGCACCCATGTTCATG
CTGGACCTGTACAACGCCATGGCGGTGGAGGAGGGCGGCGGGCCCGGCGGCCAGGGCTTCTCCTACCCCT
ACAAGGCCGTCTTCAGTACCCAGGGCCCCCCTCTGGCCAGCCTGCAAGATAGCCATTTCCTCACCGACGC
CGACATGGTCATGAGCTTCGTCAACCTCGTGGAACATGACAAGGAATTCTTCCACCCACGCTACCACCAT
CGAGAGTTCCGGTTTGATCTTTCCAAGATCCCAGAAGGGGAAGCTGTCACGGCAGCCGAATTCCGGATCT
ACAAGGACTACATCCGGGAACGCTTCGACAATGAGACGTTCCGGATCAGCGTTTATCAGGTGCTCCAGGA
GCACTTGGGCAGGGAATCGGATCTCTTCCTGCTCGACAGCCGTACCCTCTGGGCCTCGGAGGAGGGCTGG
CTGGTGTTTGACATCACAGCCACCAGCAACCACTGGGTGGTCAATCCGCGGCACAACCTGGGCCTGCAGC
TCTCGGTGGAGACGCTGGATGGGCAGAGCATCAACCCCAAGTTGGCGGGCCTGATTGGGCGGCACGGGCC
CCAGAACAAGCAGCCCTTCATGGTGGCTTTCTTCAAGGCCACGGAGGTCCACTTCCGCAGCATCCGGTCC
ACGGGGAGCAAACAGCGCAGCCAGAACCGCTCCAAGACGCCCAAGAACCAGGAAGCCCTGCGGATGGCCA
ACGTGGCAGAGAACAGCAGCAGCGACCAGAGGCAGGCCTGTAAGAAGCACGAGCTGTATGTCAGCTTCCG
AGACCTGGGCTGGCAGGACTGGATCATCGCGCCTGAAGGCTACGCCGCCTACTACTGTGAGGGGGAGTGT
GCCTTCCCTCTGAACTCCTACATGAACGCCACCAACCACGCCATCGTGCAGACGCTGGTCCACTTCATCA
ACCCGGAAACGGTGCCCAAGCCCTGCTGTGCGCCCACGCAGCTCAATGCCATCTCCGTCCTCTACTTCGA
TGACAGCTCCAACGTCATCCTGAAGAAATACAGAAACATGGTGGTCCGGGCCTGTGGCTGCCACTAGCTC
CTCCGAGAATTCAGACCCTTTGGGGCCAAGTTTTTCTGGATCCTCCATTGCTCGCCTTGGCCAGGAACCA
GCAGACCAACTGCCTTTTGTGAGACCTTCCCCTCCCTATCCCCAACTTTAAAGGTGTGAGAGTATTAGGA
AACATGAGCAGCAGCGGCCGCTCGAGTCTAGAGGGCCCGTTTAAACCCGCTGATCAGCCTCGACTGTGCC
TTCTAGTTGCCAGCCATCTGTTGTTTGCCCCTCCCCCGTGCCTTCCTTGACCCTGGAAGGTGCCACTCCC
ACTGTCCTTTCCTAATAAAATGAGGAAATTGCATCGCATTGTCTGAGTAGGTGTCATTCTATTCTGGGGG
GTGGGGTGGGGCAGGACAGCAAGGGGGAGGATTGGGAAGACAATAGCAGGCATGCTGGGGATGCGGTGGG
CTCTATGGCTTCTACTGGGCGGTTTTATGGACAGCAAGCGAACACATGACCAAAATCCCTTAACGTGAGT
TTTCGTTCCACTGAGCGTCAGACCCCGTAGAAAAGATCAAAGGATCTTCTTGAGATCCTTTTTTTCTGCG
CGTAATCTGCTGCTTGCAAACAAAAAAACCACCGCTACCAGCGGTGGTTTGTTTGCCGGATCAAGAGCTA
CCAACTCTTTTTCCGAAGGTAACTGGCTTCAGCAGAGCGCAGATACCAAATACTGTTCTTCTAGTGTAGC
CGTAGTTAGGCCACCACTTCAAGAACTCTGTAGCACCGCCTACATACCTCGCTCTGCTAATCCTGTTACC
AGTGGCTGCTGCCAGTGGCGATAAGTCGTGTCTTACCGGGTTGGACTCAAGACGATAGTTACCGGATAAG
GCGCAGCGGTCGGGCTGAACGGGGGGTTCGTGCACACAGCCCAGCTTGGAGCGAACGACCTACACCGAAC
TGAGATACCTACAGCGTGAGCTATGAGAAAGCGCCACGCTTCCCGAAGGGAGAAAGGCGGACAGGTATCC
GGTAAGCGGCAGGGTCGGAACAGGAGAGCGCACGAGGGAGCTTCCAGGGGGAAACGCCTGGTATCTTTAT
AGTCCTGTCGGGTTTCGCCACCTCTGACTTGAGCGTCGATTTTTGTGATGCTCGTCAGGGGGGCGGAGCC
TATGGAAAAACGCCAGCAACGCGGCCTTTTTACGGTTCCTGGCCTTTTGCTGGCCTTTTGCTCACATGTT
CTTGCTGCTTCGCGATGTACGGGCCAGATATACGCGTTGACATTGATTATTGACTAGTTATTAATAGTAA
TCAATTACGGGGTCATTAGTTCATAGCCCATATATGGAGTTCCGCGTTACATAACTTACGGTAAATGGCC
CGCCTGGCTGACCGCCCAACGACCCCCGCCCATTGACGTCAATAATGACGTATGTTCCCATAGTAACGCC
AATAGGGACTTTCCATTGACGTCAATGGGTGGAGTATTTACGGTAAACTGCCCACTTGGCAGTACATCAA
GTGTATCATATGCCAAGTACGCCCCCTATTGACGTCAATGACGGTAAATGGCCCGCCTGGCATTATGCCC
AGTACATGACCTTATGGGACTTTCCTACTTGGCAGTACATCTACGTATTAGTCATCGCTATTACCATG
Features (pLannotate 1.2.2; 7 found; start..end, strand, type, name):
      1..204     +  promoter       CMV promoter: human cytomegalovirus (CMV) immediate early promoter
    200..233     +  LTR            5' LTR (truncated) (fragment): truncated 5' long terminal repeat (LTR) from HIV-1
    249..267     +  promoter       T7 promoter: promoter for bacteriophage T7 RNA polymerase
    312..1604    +  CDS            BMP7: BMP7_HUMAN - Also known as OP1. Experimental evidence at protein level: Swiss-Prot protein existence level 1. Growth factor of the TGF-beta superfamily that plays important role in various biological processes, including embryogenesis, hematopoiesis, neurogenesis and skeletal morphogenesis (PubMed:31208997). Initiates the canonical BMP signaling cascade by associating with type I receptor ACVR1 and type II receptor ACVR2A (PubMed:9748228, PubMed:12667445). Once all three components are bound together in a complex at the cell surface, ACVR2A phosphorylates and activates ACVR1. In turn, ACVR1 pr
   1814..2038    +  polyA_signal   bGH poly(A) signal: bovine growth hormone polyadenylation signal
   2150..2738    +  rep_origin     ori: high-copy-number ColE1/pMB1/pBR322/pUC origin of replication
   2839..3218    +  enhancer       CMV enhancer: human cytomegalovirus immediate early enhancer
