[The description below was written by a language model from this plasmid's Addgene catalogue record and pLannotate feature annotations shown in this document.]
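Description:
pVAX1-BMP2/7 + is a non-viral mammalian expression plasmid built on the Invitrogen pVAX1 backbone. It constitutively co-expresses human bone morphogenetic proteins 2 and 7 from two separate transcriptional units arranged in tandem. In the depositor's full sequence (about 6.6 kb), both units lie on the same strand. Each unit consists of a CMV immediate-early enhancer and promoter, a T7 promoter that could support in vitro transcription, the cDNA, and a bovine growth hormone polyadenylation signal. The BMP2 cassette comes first and is followed by the Tn5 aminoglycoside phosphotransferase gene (NeoR/KanR), which provides kanamycin selection in bacteria. The BMP7 cassette comes next, followed by the high-copy ColE1/pUC-type origin of replication. The short "HIV-1 LTR" fragments annotated just after each CMV promoter are only about 30 bases long and overlap the promoter ends, so they are probably sequence-similarity hits rather than functional viral elements. No epitope tags or reporters are annotated.

Both proteins are TGF-beta superfamily growth factors involved in bone and skeletal formation. Producing them in the same cell would allow BMP2/7 heterodimers to form, although the record itself does not say this. The associated publication places the plasmid within a set of constitutive and inducible co-expression systems for non-viral osteoinductive gene therapy.

The repository's own sequencing result is much shorter, at about 3.2 kb. It contains only one CMV–BMP7–bGH unit plus the origin, with no BMP2 or kanamycin marker annotated. This may be an assembly collapse or a recombination across the duplicated CMV and poly(A) repeats, but the record does not explain the discrepancy. The listing of a recombination-deficient strain as the growth host is consistent with concern about repeat instability.
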