Addgene plasmid #137911: pVAX1-BMP2/7 +
Purpose: Constitutive mammalian co-expression vector for human bone morphogenetic protein 2 and 7 cDNAs (2 transcriptional units, tandem)
Depositing lab: Georg Feichtinger. Depositing organization: Ludwig Boltzmann Institute for Traumatology Research Centre in Cooperation with AUVA. Publication: Constitutive and inducible co-expression systems for non-viral osteoinductive gene therapy. Feichtinger GA, Hacobian A, Hofmann AT, Wassermann K, Zimmermann A, van Griensven M, Redl H. Eur Cell Mater. 2014 Feb 19;27:166-84; discussion 184. PubMed 24554273.
Backbone
  Vector backbone: pVAX1
  Backbone manufacturer: Invitrogen
  Vector type: Mammalian Expression
Growth in bacteria
  Bacterial resistance: Kanamycin, 50 μg/mL
  Growth temperature: 30°C
  Growth strain: NEB Stable
  Copy number: High Copy
Gene/Insert 1
  Gene/Insert name: BMP2
  Species: H. sapiens (human)
  Entrez Gene: BMP2 (a.k.a. BDA2, BMP2A, SSFSC, SSFSC1)
  Promoter: CMV
  Cloning method: Restriction Enzyme; 5′ cloning site EcoRI (not destroyed); 3′ cloning site EcoRI (not destroyed)
  Sequencing primers: 5′ Unknown
Gene/Insert 2
  Gene/Insert name: BMP7
  Species: H. sapiens (human)
  Entrez Gene: BMP7 (a.k.a. OP-1)
  Promoter: CMV
  Cloning method: Restriction Enzyme; 5′ cloning site HindIII (not destroyed); 3′ cloning site XbaI (not destroyed)
  Sequencing primers: 5′ Unknown
Terms and licenses: Academic/Nonprofit Terms; Industry Terms: Not Available to Industry
How to cite: pVAX1-BMP2/7 + was a gift from Georg Feichtinger (Addgene plasmid # 137911 ; http://n2t.net/addgene:137911 ; RRID:Addgene_137911)
